Addgene plasmid #159051: pMSR:MSMEG_0310:Dendra
Purpose: T7 expression of C-term fluorescent fusion in E. coli
Depositing lab: Keith Derbyshire & Joseph Wade. Depositing organization: Wadsworth Center, New York State Department of Health. Publication: A Mycobacterial Systems Resource for the Research Community. Judd JA, Canestrari J, Clark R, Joseph A, Lapierre P, Lasek-Nesselquist E, Mir M, Palumbo M, Smith C, Stone M, Upadhyay A, Wirth SE, Dedrick RM, Meier CG, Russell DA, Dills A, Dove E, Kester J, Wolf ID, Zhu J, Rubin ER, Fortune S, Hatfull GF, Gray TA, Wade JT, Derbyshire KM. mBio. 2021 Mar 2;12(2). pii: mBio.02401-20. doi: 10.1128/mBio.02401-20. PubMed 33653882.
Backbone
  Vector backbone: pMSR:Dendra
  Vector type: Bacterial Expression ; Integrating Mycobacterial Expression Vector attL5
Growth in bacteria
  Bacterial resistance: Apramycin, 25 μg/mL
  Growth temperature: 37°C
  Growth strain: DH5alpha
  Copy number: High Copy
Gene/Insert
  Gene/Insert name: MSMEG_0310
  Species: M. smegmatis
  Promoter: pmycTetO
  Tag / fusion protein: Gly-Ala Linker/Dendra2/1x Flag Tag (C terminal on insert)
  Cloning method: Ligation Independent Cloning
  Sequencing primers: 5′ TGATAGAGTTTGTCCTCCCTATCAG; 3′ TCCATATGCACCTTGACACG
Terms and licenses: Academic/Nonprofit Terms; Industry Terms: Not Available to Industry
Depositor comments: NCBI reference sequence: CP000480.1. 5' cloning site: Ase1, destroyed during cloning. 3' cloning site: HindIII, not destroyed during cloning
How to cite: pMSR:MSMEG_0310:Dendra was a gift from Keith Derbyshire & Joseph Wade (Addgene plasmid # 159051 ; http://n2t.net/addgene:159051 ; RRID:Addgene_159051)
