[The description below was written by a language model from this plasmid's Addgene catalogue record and pLannotate feature annotations shown in this document.]
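Description:
pMSR:MSMEG_0310:Dendra is a 5.6 kb E. coli–mycobacterial shuttle plasmid built on the pMSR:Dendra backbone and catalogued as both a bacterial expression vector and an integrating mycobacterial expression vector. In E. coli it replicates from a high-copy ColE1/pUC-type origin. Selection relies on an apramycin resistance gene, aac(3)IV, which encodes an aminoglycoside acetyltransferase. No mycobacterial replication origin is annotated. Instead, the plasmid carries the mycobacteriophage L5 integrase gene together with adjacent L5-derived sequence, so in mycobacteria it is expected to insert by site-specific recombination at the chromosomal L5 attachment site and persist as a single integrated copy.

The payload is the Mycobacterium smegmatis open reading frame MSMEG_0310, inserted by ligation-independent cloning. The annotation software recognised it only through its similarity to an M. tuberculosis protein, and the record gives no function for it. The gene is fused at its C terminus, through a Gly-Ala linker, to the green-to-red photoconvertible fluorescent protein Dendra2, followed by a single FLAG epitope. Two promoters lie upstream. The first is the tetracycline-operator-containing mycobacterial promoter pmycTetO; the short "tight TRE" hits in the feature table most likely reflect its tet operator sequences rather than a mammalian promoter. The second is a T7 promoter, and a partial T7 terminator follows the fusion. This arrangement allows T7 polymerase-driven expression of the fusion in E. coli, which is the stated purpose, and Tet-regulatable expression in mycobacteria. The plasmid belongs to a mycobacterial systems resource collection. The fluorescent tag lends itself to localisation imaging and the FLAG tag to detection or purification of the protein.
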