Features (pLannotate 1.2.2; 14 found; start..end, strand, type, name):
     15..32      +  promoter       tight TRE promoter (fragment): Tet-responsive promoter PTight, consisting of seven tet operator sequences followed by the minimal CMV promoter
     46..64      +  promoter       T7 promoter: promoter for bacteriophage T7 RNA polymerase
     80..838     +  CDS            Y224_MYCTU: Experimental evidence at protein level: Swiss-Prot protein existence level 1. From Mycobacterium tuberculosis (strain ATCC 25618 / H37Rv).
    863..1549    +  CDS            Dendra2: Dendra2 is a photoconvertible green fluorescent protein published in 2006, derived from Dendronephthya sp.. It has high acid sensitivity.
   1589..1609    +  CDS            FLAG (fragment): FLAG® epitope tag, followed by an enterokinase cleavage site
   1618..1660    +  terminator     T7 terminator (fragment): transcription terminator for bacteriophage T7 RNA polymerase
   1866..2666    +  CDS            ApmR: aminoglycoside 3-N-acetyltransferase type IV ; aac(3)IV; confers resistance to apramycin (Paget and Davies, 1996)
   2733..2750    -  misc_feature   MCS (fragment): pBluescript multiple cloning site
   2791..3379    +  rep_origin     ori: high-copy-number ColE1/pMB1/pBR322/pUC origin of replication
   3547..3575    +  misc_feature   MCS (fragment): pUC18/19 multiple cloning site
   4135..5247    +  CDS            33: VINT_BPML5 - Also known as int. Protein inferred from homology: Swiss-Prot protein existence level 3. Integrase is necessary for integration of the phage into the host genome by site-specific recombination. From Mycobacterium phage L5 (Mycobacteriophage L5).
   5309..5413    -  CDS            32 (fragment): VG32_BPML5 - Protein predicted: Swiss-Prot protein existence level 4. From Mycobacterium phage L5 (Mycobacteriophage L5).
   5469..5573    +  CDS            Y4104_STRCO (fragment): Protein inferred from homology: Swiss-Prot protein existence level 3. From Streptomyces coelicolor (strain ATCC BAA-471 / A3(2) / M145).
   5631..8       +  promoter       tight TRE promoter (fragment) (across the origin): Tet-responsive promoter PTight, consisting of seven tet operator sequences followed by the minimal CMV promoter
>Addgene plasmid #159051 | pMSR:MSMEG_0310:Dendra | addgene full sequence | sequence record 315470 | Addgene NGS Result
TGATAGAGTTTGTCCTCCCTATCAGTGATAGATAGGCTTAAGGAGTAATACGACTCACTATAGGGAGAAG
GAGGCCATTATGAATCCCACCGACCGCTTCGCCGGCCGGGCGACGCTCCGCCGGTCGGTGCGCCTGCTGT
CCCAGTTCCGCTTCGAGCAGTCCGAACCGGCCCGGTTCTACGGCGCCCTGGCCGACGACACGGTCGCCAT
GGTCGCCGACCTCTGGACCGGCGTGACGGGTGATTCCCCCGCAGGTCGCACGGTGCTCGACGTGGGCGGC
GGACCCGGTTACTTCGCGTCGGCGTTCGAGCAGGCCGGTATGCGCTATGTGGGCGTCGAACCCGATCCGC
GCGAGATGCACGCAGGTCCGGCGGGTGAACCGGGCGCCGGGGTGTTCGTCCGGGCGTCCGGCATGGCGTT
GCCGTTCGCCGACTCCAGCGTCGACATCTGCCTGTCGTCGAACGTCGCCGAGCATGTGCGCAACCCGTGG
CGACTGGGCAACGAGATGCTGCGGGTGACCCGTCCCGGCGGGCTCGCGGTGCTGTCGTACACCGTGTGGC
TGGGGCCGTTCGGCGGTCACGAGATGGGCCTGACGCACTATCTCGGCGGCGCACGGGCCGCCGAACGCTA
CACGCGCAGGCACGGTCACCGGCCGAAGAATGACTACGGATCGTCGTTGTTCGCGGTGTCGGCGGCCGAC
GGCTTGCAGTGGGCGCGCTCCACGGGCGCACTGGTGGCCGCATTCCCCCGCTACCACCCACGATGGGCCT
GGCGGATGACCTCGATACCGGGTTTCCGCGAATTCGCGGTGAGCAACCTGGTGCTGGTTCTGTCGCCCCG
GAAGCTTGGTGCGGCCGCGGGCAACACGCCTGGCATCAATCTGATCAAGGAGGACATGCGTGTCAAGGTG
CATATGGAGGGCAACGTGAACGGTCACGCCTTCGTGATCGAGGGGGAGGGTAAGGGTAAGCCTTACGAAG
GGACCCAGACCGCCAACCTCACCGTCAAGGAGGGCGCCCCTCTCCCATTCTCGTACGATATCCTCACTAC
CGCGGTGCATTACGGGAACCGCGTGTTCACCAAGTACCCCGAGGATATCCCTGACTACTTCAAGCAGAGC
TTCCCGGAGGGATACTCCTGGGAGCGGACGATGACCTTCGAAGACAAGGGTATCTGTACGATCCGCAGCG
ACATCTCGCTGGAAGGGGACTGTTTCTTCCAGAACGTCCGTTTCAAGGGGACCAACTTTCCGCCGAACGG
CCCGGTCATGCAGAAGAAGACCCTCAAGTGGGAGCCGAGCACGGAGAAGCTGCACGTTCGGGACGGCCTC
CTGGTCGGCAACATCAACATGGCGCTGCTGCTGGAAGGCGGCGGCCACTACCTATGCGACTTCAAGACCA
CGTACAAAGCGAAGAAGGTCGTCCAGCTGCCCGACGCGCACTTCGTGGACCACCGCATCGAAATCCTGGG
GAACGATTCGGACTACAACAAGGTCAAGTTGTACGAGCACGCTGTGGCACGCTATAGCCCGCTCCCGTCG
CAGGTCTGGTTCGAAGGCGGCGGCGGGGAGAACCTGTATTTCCAGGACTACAAGGACGACGACGACAAGT
GATTTAAATAACCCCTTGGGGCCTCTAAACGGGTCTTGAGGGGTTTTTTGTTAACTAGCGTACGATCGAA
TTCCTGCAGCTCACGGTAACTGATGCCGTATTTGCAGTACCAGCGTACGGCCCACAGAATGATGTCACGC
TGAAAATGCCGGCCTTTGAATGGGTTCATGTGCAGCTCCATCAGCAAAAGGGGATGATAAGTTTATCACC
ACCGACTATTTGCAACAGTGCCGTTGATCGTGCTATGATCGACTGATGTCATCAGCGGTGGAGTGCAATG
TCGTGCAATACGAATGGCGAAAAGCCGAGCTCATCGGTCAGCTTCTCAACCTTGGGGTTACCCCCGGCGG
TGTGCTGCTGGTCCACAGCTCCTTCCGTAGCGTCCGGCCCCTCGAAGATGGGCCACTTGGACTGATCGAG
GCCCTGCGTGCTACGCTGGGTCCGGGAGGGACGCTCGTCATGCCCTCGTGGTCAGGTCTGGACGACGAGC
CGTTCGATCCTGCCACGTCGCCCGTTACACCGGACCTTGGAGTTGTCTCTGACACATTCTGGCGCCTGCC
AAATGTAAAGCGCAGCGCCCATCCATTTGCCTTTGCGGCAGCGGGGCCACAGGCAGAGCAGATCATCTCT
GATCCATTGCCCCTGCCACCTTACTCGCCTGCAAGCCCGGTCGCCCGTGTCCATGAACTCGATGGGCAGG
TACTTCTCCTCGGCGTGGGACACGATGCCAACACGACGCTGCATCTTGCCGAGTTGATGGCAAAGGTTCC
CTATGGGGTGCCGAGACACTGCACCATTCTTCAGGATGGCAAGTTGGTACGCGTCGATTATCTCGAGAAT
GACCACTGCTGTGAGCGCTTTGCCTTGGCGGACAGGTGGCTCAAGGAGAAGAGCCTTCAGAAGGAAGGTC
CAGTCGGTCATGCCTTTGCTCGGTTGATCCGCTCCCGCGACATTGTGGCGACAGCCCTGGGTCAACTGGG
CCGAGATCCGTTGATCTTCCTGCATCCGCCAGAGGCGGGATGCGAAGAATGCGATGCCGCTCGCCAGTCG
ATTGGCTGAGCTCATGAGCGGAGAACGAGATGACGTTGGAGGGGCAAGGTCGCGCTGATTGCTGGGGCAA
CACGGGGGATCCACTAGTTCCATGAGCGTCAGACCCCGTAGAAAAGATCAAAGGATCTTCTTGAGATCCT
TTTTTTCTGCGCGTAATCTGCTGCTTGCAAACAAAAAAACCACCGCTACCAGCGGTGGTTTGTTTGCCGG
ATCAAGAGCTACCAACTCTTTTTCCGAAGGTAACTGGCTTCAGCAGAGCGCAGATACCAAATACTGTCCT
TCTAGTGTAGCCGTAGTTAGGCCACCACTTCAAGAACTCTGTAGCACCGCCTACATACCTCGCTCTGCTA
ATCCTGTTACCAGTGGCTGCTGCCAGTGGCGATAAGTCGTGTCTTACCGGGTTGGACTCAAGACGATAGT
TACCGGATAAGGCGCAGCGGTCGGGCTGAACGGGGGGTTCGTGCACACAGCCCAGCTTGGAGCGAACGAC
CTACACCGAACTGAGATACCTACAGCGTGAGCTATGAGAAAGCGCCACGCTTCCCGAGGGGAGAAAGGCG
GACAGGTATCCGGTAAGCGGCAGGGTCGGAACAGGAGAGCGCACGAGGGAGCTTCCAGGGGGAAACGCCT
GGTATCTTTATAGTCCTGTCGGGTTTCGCCACCTCTGACTTGAGCGTCGATTTTTGTGATGCTCGTCAGG
GGGGCGGAGCCTATGGAAAAACGCCAGCAACGCGGCCTTTTTACGGTTCCTGGCCTTTTGCTGGCCTTTT
GCTCACATGTTCTTTCCTGCGTTATCCCCTGATTCTGTGGATAACCGTATTACCGCCTTTGAGTGAGCTG
ATACCGCTCGCCGCAGCCGAACGACCGAGCGCAACGCGTGCGGCCGCGGTACCCGGGGATCCTCTAGAGT
CGACCACCAAGGGCACCATCTCTGCTTGGGCCACCCCGTTGGCCGCAGCCAGCTCGCTGAGAGCCGTGAA
CGACAGGGCGAACGCCAGCCCGCCGACGGCGAGGGTTCCGACCGCTGCAACTCCCGGTGCAACCTTGTCC
CGGTCTATTCTCTTCACTGCACCAGCTCCAATCTGGTGTGAATGCCCCTCGTCTGTTCGCGCAGGCGGGG
GGCTCTATTCGTTTGTCAGCATCGAAAGTAGCCAGATCAGGGATGCGTTGCAACCGCGTATGCCCAGGTC
AGAAGAGTCGCACAAGAGTTGCAGACCCCTGGAAAGAAAAATGGCCAGAGGGCGAAAACACCCTCTGACC
AGCGGAGCGGGCGACGGGAATCGAACCCGCGTAGCTAGTTTGGAAGAATGGGTGTCTGCCGACCACATAT
GGGCCGGTCAAGATAGGTTTTTACCCCCTCTCGGCTGCATCCTCTAAGTGGAAAGAAATTGCAGGTCGTA
GAAGCGCGTTGAAGCCTGAGAGTTGCACAGGAGTTGCAACCCGGTAGCCTTGTTCACGACGAGAGGAGAC
CTAGTTGGCACGTCGCGGATGGGGATCGCTGAAGACTCAGCGCAGCGGGAGGATCCAAGCCTCATACGTC
AACCCGCAGGACGGTGTGAGGTACTACGCGCTGCAGACCTACGACAACAAGATGGACGCCGAAGCCTGGC
TCGCGGGCGAGAAGCGGCTCATCGAGATGGAGACCTGGACCCCTCCACAGGACCGGGCGAAGAAGGCAGC
CGCCAGCGCCATCACGCTGGAGGAGTACACCCGGAAGTGGCTCGTGGAGCGCGACCTCGCAGACGGCACC
AGGGATCTGTACAGCGGGCACGCGGAGCGCCGCATCTACCCGGTGCTAGGTGAAGTGGCGGTCACAGAGA
TGACGCCAGCTCTGGTGCGTGCGTGGTGGGCCGGGATGGGTAGGAAGCACCCGACTGCCCGCCGGCATGC
CTACAACGTCCTCCGGGCGGTGATGAACACAGCGGTCGAGGACAAGCTGATCGCAGAGAACCCGTGCCGG
ATCGAGCAGAAGGCAGCCGATGAGCGCGACGTAGAGGCGCTGACGCCTGAGGAGCTGGACATCGTCGCCG
CTGAGATCTTCGAGCACTACCGGATCGCGGCATACATCCTGGCGTGGACGAGCCTCCGGTTCGGAGAGCT
GATCGAGCTTCGCCGCAAGGACATCGTGGACGACGGCATGACGATGAAGCTCCGGGTGCGCCGTGGCGCT
TCCCGCGTGGGGAACAAGATCGTCGTTGGCAACGCCAAGACCGTCCGGTCGAAGCGTCCTGTGACGGTTC
CGCCTCACGTCGCGGAGATGATCCGAGCGCACATGAAGGACCGTACGAAGATGAACAAGGGCCCCGAGGC
ATTCCTGGTGACCACGACGCAGGGCAACCGGCTGTCGAAGTCCGCGTTCACCAAGTCGCTGAAGCGTGGC
TACGCCAAGATCGGTCGGCCGGAACTCCGCATCCACGACCTCCGCGCTGTCGGCGCTACGTTCGCCGCTC
AGGCAGGTGCGACGACCAAGGAGCTGATGGCCCGTCTCGGTCACACGACTCCTAGGATGGCGATGAAGTA
CCAGATGGCGTCTGAGGCCCGCGACGAGGCTATCGCTGAGGCGATGTCCAAGCTGGCCAAGACCTCCTGA
AACGCAAAAAGCCCCCCTCCCAAGGACACTGAGTCCTAAAGAGGGGGGTTTCTTGTCAGTACGCGAAGAA
CCACGCCTGGCCGCGAGCGCCAGCACCGCCGCTCTGTGCGGAGACCTGGGCACCAGCCCCGCCGCCGCCA
GGAGCATTGCCGTTCCCGCCAGAAATCTAGACGGTGACCACAACGCGCCCGCTTTGATCGGGGACGTCGA
AATATTGGATCGTCGGCACCGTCACGGCCGTGGGAGGCGGCACGATCCGCGACGTGATGATCGGCCGCAT
CCCCACGGTGCTGCGCAGTGAGCTCTACGCCATCCCGGCGTTGATCTGTGCGTTCGCACGCACAGGCCCG
GTGTGAGAAGGGTCTCTGACGAGCGGGAGAACTCCCTATCAG
